Addgene plasmid #16505: pBK-CMV Pig11
Depositing lab: Bert Vogelstein. Publication: A model for p53-induced apoptosis. Polyak K, Xia Y, Zweier JL, Kinzler KW, Vogelstein B. Nature. 1997 Sep 18. 389(6648):300-5. 10.1038/38525 PubMed 9305847.
Backbone
  Vector backbone: pBK-CMV
  Backbone manufacturer: Stratagene
  Backbone size w/o insert (bp): 4500
  Vector type: Mammalian Expression
  Selectable markers: Neomycin (select with G418)
Growth in bacteria
  Bacterial resistance: Ampicillin, 100 μg/mL
  Growth temperature: 37°C
  Growth strain: DH5alpha
  Copy number: High Copy
Gene/Insert
  Gene/Insert name: Pig11
  Species: H. sapiens (human)
  Insert size (bp): 2300
  Entrez Gene: TP53I11 (a.k.a. PIG11)
  Cloning method: Restriction Enzyme; 5′ cloning site EcoRI (not destroyed); 3′ cloning site XhoI (not destroyed)
  Sequencing primers: 5′ T3
Terms and licenses: Academic/Nonprofit Terms; Industry Terms: Not Available to Industry
How to cite: pBK-CMV Pig11 was a gift from Bert Vogelstein (Addgene plasmid # 16505)
