[The description below was written by a language model from this plasmid's Addgene catalogue record.]
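Description:
pBK-CMV Pig11 is a mammalian expression plasmid built on the Stratagene pBK-CMV phagemid backbone (about 4.5 kb without insert) and carrying a human Pig11 cDNA of roughly 2.3 kb. The insert corresponds to TP53I11 (tumor protein p53 inducible protein 11, also known as PIG11). It was cloned by restriction digestion between EcoRI at the 5′ end and XhoI at the 3′ end, and both sites remain intact, so the fragment can be excised or transferred to another vector. A T3 primer site flanking the 5′ side of the insert is listed for sequencing. The record does not mention any epitope tag, fusion partner or reporter, and it does not say whether the 2.3 kb insert is only the coding region or also includes untranslated sequence.

As the backbone name indicates, expression in mammalian cells is expected to be driven by the CMV immediate-early promoter, although the record does not list promoter features explicitly and no feature table is provided. Transfected mammalian cells can be selected with G418 through the neomycin resistance marker. In bacteria the plasmid is maintained at high copy number. The catalogue entry lists ampicillin as the bacterial selection, which is worth verifying because pBK-CMV is generally described as using its neomycin/kanamycin cassette for bacterial selection.

The associated publication concerns a model for p53-induced apoptosis, which fits the gene's name as a p53-inducible transcript. The plasmid therefore serves as a cloned source of the human PIG11 cDNA and as a tool for expressing it in mammalian cells in studies of p53 downstream responses.
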