>Addgene plasmid #16505 | pBK-CMV Pig11 | addgene partial sequence | sequence record 23120 | 16505 with T3
TGGATCCAAAGAATTCGGCACGAGCCCAGCCAACCTAGTGCCCAAGCAGCTAAACTTGGCTTCCTTCTAA
TCCTGGAAAACCCTGTACCCCTCCTCCTCAATCTGGCCCTCTCCACATGCACACCCTGAAAACACACACA
GACACACAACACACACACATACACACCCCTGAACACACACACAGACACACATACACCCATGATGTGAGCA
AACACACACACGTGCGCCTTCATAGCCCAGCCAAGGGCATGCAGGCAGGGTGTGCTGCCTGAGATGGCAC
CTCCCTTTCAGCCATTCTTCAAGAATGGGCCACACACAGCTAGAAGTCCTCTCCCAGCTAGAAGTCCTGT
CCCCACTCTCCTGGCCTGACAAGATGAGCTCTCCTGGGACCTTGCTCTAGGGCACTCTGCCTCTACCCTA
GGACACTGGAATGCCCTGGGAGCCCCCTCCCTGCAACCAGCCTGAGTTCAGCCCCACGGACAAAGGGACA
CACAGCCCCCAATGGAGACCATTGTAAGTGGTGGGGCTGGGAGAGGAGGAACAGAAGGAAAGCCATAGCG
CTCTCTTGCCCCTTGGCATGTACCCCAAGGCCTGATGGCCACTGGGCTCAGCCTGTCCCCCACTCCTGCC
TGCTTCCCGGTGAGCTGCCCCCCACACGTGCAGCCCGGGCTGCCTCCAGGGTCTGGCTGAGTGGGATCAG
GTGGCCCTCCAACTCAGCACAGGAAATAAGTAGAAACATTTCAGCAGGCCACCTCCCCTCATCTTCCCCG
CCCTGTCCAGCGCCCTGGCAAAGGCTGACAACTGGCTGTCTTGGGGCCGAACAGCCCCTGCCCTGCCTCT
GAGGGCCCACCAGCCTGTGCTGCATACCCACCGCCCAGCTTCTCCCTGAGGGCCCACCAGCCTGTGCTGC
ATACCCACCACCCAGCTTCTCCCT
