>Addgene plasmid #16505 | pBK-CMV Pig11 | addgene partial sequence | sequence record 152484 | T7 5'-TAATACGACTCACTATAGGG-3'
CACCCGGGTGGAAATCGATGGGCCCGCGGCCGCTCTAGAAGTACTCTCGAGTTTTTTTTTTTTTTTTTTT
GGTTTTGCACTGGTTTTTGTGAATGTTTCTTACAAAAAGAAAAAGGAACAAAGAATAAATAGTGACCGTG
AANAAAGGTGGTCTTGATTTGGGGTTGGGGATANACTGGGGCGAGGCAAAAGCTTGACAANAGGCTGCTG
ATGGCTGGAGGGAGCTGGGANAAAAGGCGTTCCAGGTCACCCCAAACGGAGCGTAAAGCGGGCCCACACC
GAGCTTTCCTCGCTGGACTTAAGGGCCCCTGTCCCTCACCCCTCTGCCACTGCCTCCTTCCCAACTGTAA
ATCTCCTTGCCTTANAGTCCCCCTGCCCTCCAAGCTGTACGTCTGTCTTCCANATCTTACCTGACCTGCA
GCCCCCTCCCTCACCCTCACCTGCAGGCTCCACTACAATTAGCTCTAACCAAGCCACCCAGTATTTTGTG
AGCACAGCTGTGTGCCAAAGCCTGGACAGCCTCATGGGGTAAGGCCACGCCACCCTCCCATCCCACAGTT
GAGTGTGGAAGACTGGATGTCTCAGGGCCAGCAAACGCCCGACACGCAGCCTCATTCCCCAGGTGGAATC
CACCTGCAGTTATGGGAGGACAAACCAACCATCACTATTAGAGGATTAGGCCTGGCTCAAATGGGGGATT
GAGGCTTCGGCCTGAGGGCACTGCCCATTGGCGGCACCACCTGTGGGCAG
