>Addgene plasmid #16505 | pBK-CMV Pig11 | addgene partial sequence | sequence record 152485 | T3 5'-GCAATTAACCCTCACTAAAGG-3'
GTCGACACTAGTGGATCCAAAGAATTCGGCACGAGCCCAGCCAACCTAGTGCCCAAGCAGCTAAACTTGG
CTTCCTTCTAATCCTGGAAAACCCTGTACCCCTCCTCCTCAATCTGGCCCTCTCCACATGCACACCCTGA
AAACACACACAGACACACAACACACACACATACACACCCCTGAACACACACACAGACACACATACACCCA
TGATGTGAGCAAACACACACACGTGCGCCTTCATAGCCCAGCCAAGGGCATGCAGGCAGGGTGTGCTGCC
TGAGATGGCACCTCCCTTTCAGCCATTCTTCAAGAATGGGCCACACACAGCTAGAAGTCCTCTCCCAGCT
AGAAGTCCTGTCCCCACTCTCCTGGCCTGACAAGATGAGCTCTCCTGGGACCTTGCTCTAGGGCACTCTG
CCTCTACCCTAGGACACTGGAATGCCCTGGGAGCCCCCTCCCTGCAACCAGCCTGAGTTCAGCCCCACGG
ACAAAGGGACACACAGCCCCCAATGGAGACCATTGTAAGTGGTGGGGCTGGGAGAGGAGGAACAGAAGGA
AAGCCATAGCGCTCTCTTGCCCCTTGGCATGTACCCCAAGGCCTGATGGCCACTGGGCTCAGCCTGTCCC
CCACTCCTGCCTGCTTCCCGGTGAGCTGCCCCCCACACGTGCAGCCCGGGCTGCCTCCAGGGTCTGGCTG
AGTGGGATCAGGTGGCCCTCCAACTCAGCACAGGAAATAAGTAGAAACATTTCAGCAGGCCACCTCCCCT
CATCTTCCC
